>Addgene plasmid #235571 | pPB_mU6_enh-gRNA_Puro-T2A-BFP | addgene full sequence | sequence record 470313 | Addgene NGS Result
CTAAATTGTAAGCGTTAATATTTTGTTAAAATTCGCGTTAAATTTTTGTTAAATCAGCTCATTTTTTAAC
CAATAGGCCGAAATCGGCAAAATCCCTTATAAATCAAAAGAATAGACCGAGATAGGGT
[37 nt withheld, positions 129-165]
AAAGAACGTGGACTCCAACGTCAAAGG
[49 nt withheld, positions 193-241]
T
[91 nt withheld, positions 243-333]
G
[124 nt withheld, positions 335-458]
CCCATTCGCCATTCAGGCTGCGCAACTGTTGGGAAGGGCGATCGGTGCGGGCCTCTTCGCTATTACGCCA
GCTGGCGAAAGGGGGATGTGCTGCAAGGCGATTAAGTTGGGTAACGCCAGGGTTTTCCCAGTCACGACGT
TGTAAAACGACGGCCAGTGAATTGTAATACGACTCACTATAGGGCGAATTGGGTACCTTAACCCTAGAAA
GATAGTCTGCGTAAAATTGACGCATGCATTCTTGAAATATTGCTCTCTCTTTCTAAATAGCGCGAATCCG
TCGCTGTGCATTTAGGACATCTCAGTCGCCGCTTGGAGCTCCCGTGAGGCGTGCTTGTCAATGAGGTAAG
TGTCACTGATTTTGAACTATAACGACCGCGTGAGTCAAAATGACGCATGATTATCTTTTACGTGACTTTT
AAGATTTAACTCATACGATAATTATATTGTTATTTCATGTTCTACTTACGTGATAACTTATTATATATAT
ATTTTCTTGTTATAGATATCGTCGAAGCAGAGATCCAGTTTGGTTAGTACCGGGCCCGCTCTAGAGATCC
GACGCGCCATCTCTAGGCCCGCGCCGGCCCCCTCGCACGGACTTGTGGGAGAAGCTCGGCTACTCCCCTG
CCCCGGTTAATTTGCATATAATATTTCCTAGTAACTATAGAGGCTTAATGTGCGATAAAAGACAGATAAT
CTGTTCTTTTTAATACTAGCTACATTTTACATGATAGGCTTGGATTTCTATAACTTCGTATAGCATACAT
TATACGAAGTTATAAACAGCACAAAAGGAAACTCACCCTAACTGTAAAGTAATTGTGTGTTTTGAGACTA
TAAGTATCCCTTGGAGAACCACCTTGTTGGACCAGGATGGGCACCACCCGTTTAAGAGCTAAGCTGGAAA
CAGCATAGCAAGTTTAAATAAGGCTAGTCCGTTATCAACTTGAAAAAGTGGCACCGAGTCGGTGCTTTTT
TTCTCGAGTACTAGGATCCATTAGGCGGCCGCGTGGATAACCGTATTACCGCCATGCATGTGCCCGTCAG
TGGGCAGAGCGCACATCGCCCACAGTCCCCGAGAAGTTGGGGGGAGGGGTCGGCAATTGAACCGGTGCCT
AGAGAAGGTGGCGCGGGGTAAACTGGGAAAGTGATGTCGTGTACTGGCTCCGCCTTTTTCCCGAGGGTGG
GGGAGAACCGTATATAAGTGCAGTAGTCGCCGTGAACGTTCTTTTTCGCAACGGGTTTGCCGCCAGAACA
CAGGTAAGTGCCGTGTGTGGTTCCCGCGGGCCTGGCCTCTTTACGGGTTATGGCCCTTGCGTGCCTTGAA
TTACTTCCACCTGGCTGCAGTACGTGATTCTTGATCCCGAGCTTCGGGTTGGAAGTGGGTGGGAGAGTTC
GAGGCCTTGCGCTTAAGGAGCCCCTTCGCCTCGTGCTTGAGTTGAGGCCTGGCCTGGGCGCTGGGGCCGC
CGCGTGCGAATCTGGTGGCACCTTCGCGCCTGTCTCGCTGCTTTCGATAAGTCTCTAGCCATTTAAAATT
TTTGATGACCTGCTGCGACGCTTTTTTTCTGGCAAGATAGTCTTGTAAATGCGGGCCAAGATCTGCACAC
TGGTATTTCGGTTTTTGGGGCCGCGGGCGGCGACGGGGCCCGTGCGTCCCAGCGCACATGTTCGGCGAGG
CGGGGCCTGCGAGCGCGGCCACCGAGAATCGGACGGGGGTAGTCTCAAGCTGGCCGGCCTGCTCTGGTGC
CTGGCCTCGCGCCGCCGTGTATCGCCCCGCCCTGGGCGGCAAGGCTGGCCCGGTCGGCACCAGTTGCGTG
AGCGGAAAGATGGCCGCTTCCCGGCCCTGCTGCAGGGAGCTCAAAATGGAGGACGCGGCGCTCGGGAGAG
CGGGCGGGTGAGTCACCCACACAAAGGAAAAGGGCCTTTCCGTCCTCAGCCGTCGCTTCATGTGACTCCA
CGGAGTACCGGGCGCCGTCCAGGCACCTCGATTAGTTCTCGCGCTTTTGGAGTACGTCGTCTTTAGGTTG
GGGGGAGGGGTTTTATGCGATGGAGTTTCCCCACACTGAGTGGGTGGAGACTGAAGTTAGGCCAGCTTGG
CACTTGATGTAATTCTCCTTGGAATTTGCCCTTTTTGAGTTTGGATCTTGGTTCATTCTCAAGCCTCAGA
CAGTGGTTCAAAGTTTTTTTCTTCCATTTCAGGTGTCGTGAGCTAGCCCACCATGACCGAGTACAAGCCC
ACGGTGCGCCTCGCCACCCGCGACGACGTCCCCCGGGCCGTACGCACCCTCGCCGCCGCGTTCGCCGACT
ACCCCGCCACGCGCCACACCGTCGACCCGGACCGCCACATCGAGCGGGTCACCGAGCTGCAAGAACTCTT
CCTCACGCGCGTCGGGCTCGACATCGGCAAGGTGTGGGTCGCGGACGACGGCGCCGCGGTGGCGGTCTGG
ACCACGCCGGAGAGCGTCGAAGCGGGGGCGGTGTTCGCCGAGATCGGCCCGCGCATGGCCGAGTTGAGCG
GTTCCCGGCTGGCCGCGCAGCAACAGATGGAAGGCCTCCTGGCGCCGCACCGGCCCAAGGAGCCCGCGTG
GTTCCTGGCCACCGTCGGCGTCTCGCCCGACCACCAGGGCAAGGGTCTGGGCAGCGCCGTCGTGCTCCCC
GGAGTGGAGGCGGCCGAGCGCGCCGGGGTGCCCGCCTTCCTGGAGACCTCCGCGCCCCGCAACCTCCCCT
TCTACGAGCGGCTCGGCTTCACCGTCACCGCCGACGTCGAGGTGCCCGAAGGACCGCGCACCTGGTGCAT
GACCCGCAAGCCCGGTGCCGGATCGGGAGAGGGCAGAGGAAGTCTGCTAACATGCGGTGACGTCGAGGAG
AATCCTGGCCCACCGGTCGCCACCAGCGAGCTGATTAAGGAGAACATGCACATGAAGCTGTACATGGAGG
GCACCGTGGACAACCATCACTTCAAGTGCACATCCGAGGGCGAAGGCAAGCCCTACGAGGGCACCCAGAC
CATGAGAATCAAGGTGGTCGAGGGCGGCCCTCTCCCCTTCGCCTTCGACATCCTGGCTACTAGCTTCCTC
TACGGCAGCAAGACCTTCATCAACCACACCCAGGGCATCCCCGACTTCTTCAAGCAGTCCTTCCCTGAGG
GCTTCACATGGGAGAGAGTCACCACATACGAAGACGGGGGCGTGCTGACCGCTACCCAGGACACCAGCCT
CCAGGACGGCTGCCTCATCTACAACGTCAAGATCAGAGGGGTGAACTTCACATCCAACGGCCCTGTGATG
CAGAAGAAAACACTCGGCTGGGAGGCCTTCACCGAGACGCTGTACCCCGCTGACGGCGGCCTGGAAGGCA
GAAACGACATGGCCCTGAAGCTCGTGGGCGGGAGCCATCTGATCGCAAACATCAAGACCACATATAGATC
CAAGAAACCCGCTAAGAACCTCAAGATGCCTGGCGTCTACTATGTGGACTACAGACTGGAAAGAATCAAG
GAGGCCAACAACGAGACCTACGTCGAGCAGCACGAGGTGGCAGTGGCCAGATACTGCGACCTCCCTAGCA
AACTGGGGCACAAGCTTAATTAAGAATTCGTCGAGGGACCTAATAACTTCGTATAGCATACATTATACGA
AGTTATACATGTTTAAGGGTTCCGGTTCCACTAGGTACAATTCGAGATCTTTTTCCCTCTGCCAAAAATT
ATGGGGACATCATGAAGCCCCTTGAGCATCTGACTTCTGGCTAATAAAGGAAATTTATTTTCATTGCAAT
AGTGTGTTGGAATTTTTTGTGTCTCTCACTCGGAAGGACATATGGGAGGGCAAATCATTTAAAACATCAG
AATGAGTATTTGGTTTAGAGTTTGGCAACATATGCCCATATGCTGGCTGCCATGAACAAAGGTTGGCTAT
AAAGAGGTCATCAGTATATGAAACAGCCCCCTGCTGTCCATTCCTTATTCCATAGAAAAGCCTTGACTTG
AGGTTAGATTTTTTTTATATTTTGTTTTGTGTTATTTTTTTCTTTAACATCCCTAAAATTTTCCTTACAT
GTTTTACTAGCCAGATTTTTCCTCCTCTCCTGACTACTCCCAGTCATAGCTGTCCCTCTTCTCTTATGGA
GATCCCTCGACCTGCAGCCCAAGCTTGGCGTAATCATGGTCATAGCTGTTTCCTGTGTGAAATTGTTATC
CGCTCACAATTCCACACAACATACGAGCCGGAAGCATAAAGTGTAAAGCCTGGGGTGCCTAATGAGTGAG
CTAACTCACATTAATTGCGTTGCGCTCACTGCCCGCTTTCCAGTCGGGAAACCTGTCGTGCCAGCGGATC
CTTTGTTACTTTATAGAAGAAATTTTGAGTTTTTGTTTTTTTTTAATAAATAAATAAACATAAATAAATT
GTTTGTTGAATTTATTATTAGTATGTAAGTGTAAATATAATAAAACTTAATATCTATTCAAATTAATAAA
TAAACCTCGATATACAGACCGATAAAACACATGCGTCAATTTTACGCATGATTATCTTTAACGTACGTCA
CAATATGATTATCTTTCTAGGGTTAAAGAGCTCCAGCTTTTGTTCCCTTTAGTGAGGGTTAATTTCGAGC
TTGGCGTAATCATGGTCATAGCTGTTTCCTGTGTGAAATTGTTATCCGCTCACAATTCCACACAACATAC
GAGCCGGAAGCATAAAGTGTAAAGCCTGGGGTGCCTAATGAGTGAGCTAACTCACATTAATTGCGTTGCG
CTCACTGCCCGCTTTCCAGTCGGGAAACCTGTCGTGCCAGCTGCATTAATGAATCGGCCAACGCGCGGGG
AGAGGCGGTTTGCGTATTGGGCGCTCTTCCGCTTCCTCGCTCACTGACTCGCTGCGCTCGGTCGTTCGGC
TGCGGCGAGCGGTATCAGCTCACTCAAAGGCGGTAATACGGTTATCCACAGAATCAGGGGATAACGCAGG
AAAGAACATGTGAGCAAAAGGCCAGCAAAAGGCCAGGAACCGTAAAAAGGCCGCGTTGCTGGCGTTTTTC
CATAGGCTCCGCCCCCCTGACGAGCATCACAAAAATCGACGCTCAAGTCAGAGGTGGCGAAACCCGACAG
GACTATAAAGATACCAGGCGTTTCCCCCTGGAAGCTCCCTCGTGCGCTCTCCTGTTCCGACCCTGCCGCT
TACCGGATACCTGTCCGCCTTTCTCCCTTCGGGAAGCGTGGCGCTTTCTCATAGCTCACGCTGTAGGTAT
CTCAGTTCGGTGTAGGTCGTTCGCTCCAAGCTGGGCTGTGTGCACGAACCCCCCGTTCAGCCCGACCGCT
GCGCCTTATCCGGTAACTATCGTCTTGAGTCCAACCCGGTAAGACACGACTTATCGCCACTGGCAGCAGC
CACTGGTAACAGGATTAGCAGAGCGAGGTATGTAGGCGGTGCTACAGAGTTCTTGAAGTGGTGGCCTAAC
TACGGCTACACTAGAAGAACAGTATTTGGTATCTGCGCTCTGCTGAAGCCAGTTACCTTCGGAAAAAGAG
TTGGTAGCTCTTGATCCGGCAAACAAACCACCGCTGGTAGCGGTGGTTTTTTTGTTTGCAAGCAGCAGAT
TACGCGCAGAAAAAAAGGATCTCAAGAAGATCCTTTGATCTTTTCTACGGGGTCTGACGCTCAGTGGAAC
GAAAACTCACGTTAAGGGATTTTGGTCATGAGATTATCAAAAAGGATCTTCACCTAGATCCTTTTAAATT
AAAAATGAAGTTTTAAATCAATCTAAAGTATATATGAGTAAACTTGGTCTGACAGTTACCAATGCTTAAT
CAGTGAGGCACCTATCTCAGCGATCTGTCTATTTCGTTCATCCATAGTTGCCTGACTCCCCGTCGTGTAG
ATAACTACGATACGGGAGGGCTTACCATCTGGCCCCAGTGCTGCAATGATACCGCGAGACCCACGCTCAC
CGGCTCCAGATTTATCAGCAATAAACCAGCCAGCCGGAAGGGCCGAGCGCAGAAGTGGTCCTGCAACTTT
ATCCGCCTCCATCCAGTCTATTAATTGTTGCCGGGAAGCTAGAGTAAGTAGTTCGCCAGTTAATAGTTTG
CGCAACGTTGTTGCCATTGCTACAGGCATCGTGGTGTCACGCTCGTCGTTTGGTATGGCTTCATTCAGCT
CCGGTTCCCAACGATCAAGGCGAGTTACATGATCCCCCATGTTGTGCAAAAAAGCGGTTAGCTCCTTCGG
TCCTCCGATCGTTGTCAGAAGTAAGTTGGCCGCAGTGTTATCACTCATGGTTATGGCAGCACTGCATAAT
TCTCTTACTGTCATGCCATCCGTAAGATGCTTTTCTGTGACTGGTGAGTACTCAACCAAGTCATTCTGAG
AATAGTGTATGCGGCGACCGAGTTGCTCTTGCCCGGCGTCAATACGGGATAATACCGCGCCACATAGCAG
AACTTTAAAAGTGCTCATCATTGGAAAACGTTCTTCGGGGCGAAAACTCTCAAGGATCTTACCGCTGTTG
AGATCCAGTTCGATGTAACCCACTCGTGCACCCAACTGATCTTCAGCATCTTTTACTTTCACCAGCGTTT
CTGGGTGAGCAAAAACGGGAAGGCAAAATGCCGCAAAAAAGGGAATAAGGGCGACACGGAAATGTTGAAT
ACTCATACTCTTCCTTTTTCAATATTATTGAAGCATTTATCAGGGTTATTGTCTCATGAGCGGATACATA
TTTGAATGTATTTAGAAAAATAAACAAATAGGGGTTCCGCGCACATTTCCCCGAAAAGTGCCAC
Features (pLannotate 1.2.2; 23 found; start..end, strand, type, name):
     30..458     -  rep_origin     f1 ori (sequence partly withheld): f1 bacteriophage origin of replication; arrow indicates direction of (+) strand synthesis
    463..620     -  CDS            lacZα (fragment): LacZα fragment of β-galactosidase; lacZ fragment
    623..641     +  promoter       T7 promoter: promoter for bacteriophage T7 RNA polymerase
   1208..1241    +  protein_bind   loxP: Cre-mediated recombination occurs in the 8-bp core sequence (GCATACAT). Cre recombinase
   1328..1347    -  CDS            VN155(I152L) (fragment): improved N-terminal fragment of mVenus for use in bimolecular fluorescence complementation (BiFC) (Kodama and Hu, 2010)
   1366..1433    +  misc_RNA       tracrRNA (fragment): trans-activating CRISPR RNA for the Streptococcus pyogenes CRISPR/Cas9 system
   1498..2669    +  promoter       EF-1α promoter: strong constitutive promoter for human elongation factor EF-1α
   2681..3277    +  CDS            PuroR: puromycin N-acetyltransferase; pac from Streptomyces alboniger; confers resistance to puromycin
   3353..4051    +  CDS            TagBFP: monomeric blue fluorescent protein mammalian codon-optimized
   4071..4104    +  protein_bind   loxP: Cre-mediated recombination occurs in the 8-bp core sequence (GCATACAT). Cre recombinase
   4211..4266    +  polyA_signal   β-globin poly(A) signal: rabbit β-globin polyadenylation signal (Gil and Proudfoot, 1987)
   4651..4667    -  protein_bind   lac operator: The lac repressor binds to the lac operator to inhibit transcription in E. coli. This inhibition can be relieved by adding lactose or isopropyl-β-D-thiogalactopyranoside (IPTG). lac repressor encoded by lacI
   4675..4705    -  promoter       lac promoter: promoter for the E. coli lac operon
   4720..4741    -  protein_bind   CAP binding site: CAP binding activates transcription in the presence of cAMP. E. coli catabolite activator protein
   4754..4793    -  CDS            lacI (fragment): lac repressor; lacI; The lac repressor binds to the lac operator to inhibit transcription in E. coli. This inhibition can be relieved by adding lactose or isopropyl-β-D-thiogalactopyranoside (IPTG).
   5054..5072    -  promoter       T3 promoter: promoter for bacteriophage T3 RNA polymerase
   5117..5133    -  protein_bind   lac operator: The lac repressor binds to the lac operator to inhibit transcription in E. coli. This inhibition can be relieved by adding lactose or isopropyl-β-D-thiogalactopyranoside (IPTG). lac repressor encoded by lacI
   5141..5171    -  promoter       lac promoter: promoter for the E. coli lac operon
   5186..5207    -  protein_bind   CAP binding site: CAP binding activates transcription in the presence of cAMP. E. coli catabolite activator protein
   5220..5312    -  CDS            lacI (fragment): lac repressor; lacI; The lac repressor binds to the lac operator to inhibit transcription in E. coli. This inhibition can be relieved by adding lactose or isopropyl-β-D-thiogalactopyranoside (IPTG).
   5495..6083    -  rep_origin     ori: high-copy-number ColE1/pMB1/pBR322/pUC origin of replication
   6254..7114    -  CDS            AmpR: β-lactamase; bla; confers resistance to ampicillin, carbenicillin, and related antibiotics
   7115..7219    -  promoter       AmpR promoter: bla
