[The description below was written by a language model from this plasmid's Addgene catalogue record and pLannotate feature annotations shown in this document.]
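Description:
pPB_mU6_enh-gRNA_Puro-T2A-BFP is a piggyBac transposon-based CRISPR guide RNA expression plasmid built on the pPB-U6 backbone and intended for stable genomic integration in mammalian cells. In bacteria it is maintained through a high-copy ColE1/pUC-type origin with ampicillin selection (AmpR under its own bla promoter). It also carries an f1 phage origin and cloning-vector remnants: lacZα and lacI fragments, duplicated lac promoter/operator elements, and T7 and T3 promoters. The automated annotation does not mark the piggyBac terminal repeats or the U6 promoter. Their presence is inferred from the plasmid name and the depositor's comments, and the "mU6" in the name suggests a mouse U6 promoter.

The payload is an empty sgRNA cassette. It contains an enhanced Streptococcus pyogenes scaffold, detected as a partial tracrRNA match, and a targeting spacer of choice is cloned in front of it using the BlpI and BstXI sites. No guide sequence is included in the deposited plasmid. Downstream, a human EF-1α promoter constitutively drives puromycin N-acetyltransferase, linked to TagBFP by the T2A self-cleaving peptide indicated in the name, and the unit ends with a rabbit β-globin polyadenylation signal. Puromycin therefore selects for cells with integrated copies, while blue fluorescence serves as an indirect indicator that the gRNA cassette is present. Two same-orientation loxP sites flank the region from upstream of the scaffold to the end of TagBFP, so Cre could in principle excise it, although the record does not state this purpose. A very short hit to an mVenus fragment is probably an annotation artefact. According to the depositor, the plasmid is used to direct epigenetic editing to a chosen locus.
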