Addgene plasmid #235571: pPB_mU6_enh-gRNA_Puro-T2A-BFP
Depositing lab: Jamie Hackett. Publication: Systematic epigenome editing captures the context-dependent instructive function of chromatin modifications. Policarpi C, Munafo M, Tsagkris S, Carlini V, Hackett JA. Nat Genet. 2024 Jun;56(6):1168-1180. doi: 10.1038/s41588-024-01706-w. Epub 2024 May 9. PubMed 38724747.
Backbone
  Vector backbone: pPB-U6
  Vector type: CRISPR
Growth in bacteria
  Bacterial resistance: Ampicillin, 100 μg/mL
  Growth temperature: 30°C
  Growth strain: NEB Stable
  Copy number: High Copy
Gene/Insert
  Gene/Insert name: sgRNA backbone
  gRNA/shRNA sequence: Unspecified
  Species: Synthetic
  Cloning method: Restriction Enzyme; 5′ cloning site Unknown (unknown if destroyed)
Depositor comments: Drives expression of a sub-cloned single guide RNA (gRNA) with enhanced scaffold to target epigenetic editing to a desired locus. gRNA are cloned using the BlpI and BstXI sites. This is a piggyBAC plasmid that integrates into the genome and can be selected for via Puromycin resistance. An additional tagBFP insert is expressed constituitively and indirectly indicates presence of the gRNA.
How to cite: pPB_mU6_enh-gRNA_Puro-T2A-BFP was a gift from Jamie Hackett (Addgene plasmid # 235571 ; http://n2t.net/addgene:235571 ; RRID:Addgene_235571)
